>Addgene plasmid #63293 | pFusX2-11 | depositor partial sequence | sequence record 105104 | pFusX2_AGG
AGTCTTAAGCGTCTCCCTGACCCCGGACCAAGTGGTGGCTATCGCCAGCAACATTGGCGGCAAGCAAGCG
CTCGAAACGGTGCAGCGGCTGTTGCCGGTGCTGTGCCAGGACCATGGCCTGACCCCGGACCAAGTGGTGG
CTATCGCCAGCAACAATGGCGGCAAGCAAGCGCTCGAAACGGTGCAGCGGCTGTTGCCGGTGCTGTGCCA
GGACCATGGCCTGACCCCGGACCAAGTGGTGGCTATCGCCAGCAACAATGGCGGCAAGCAAGCGCTCGAA
ACGGTGCAGCGGCTGTTGCCGGTGCTGTGCCAGGACCATGGCGAGACGTC
