>Addgene plasmid #63293 | pFusX2-11 | depositor partial sequence | sequence record 105105 | FusX2
CGTCTCCCTGACCCCGGACCAAGTGGTGGCTATCGAGACCGGCGCCGCTACGGGCGCGTCCCATTCGCCA
TTCAGGCTGCGCAACTGTTGGGAAGGGCGATCGGTGCGGGCTCTTCGCTATTACGCCAGCTGGCGAAAGG
GGGATGTGCTGCAAGGCGATTAAGTTGGGAACGCCAGGGTTTTCCCAGTCACGACGTTGTAAAACGACGG
CCAGTGAGCGCGCGTAATCGACTCACTATAGGGCGAATTGGGTACCGGGCCCCCCCTCGAGGTCCTCCAG
CTTTTGTTCCCTTTAGTGAGGGTTAATTGCGCGCTTGGCGTAATCATGGTCATAGCTGTTTCCTGTGTGA
AATTGTTATCCGCTCACAATTCCACACAACATACGAGCCGGAAGCATAAAGTGTAAAGCCTGGGGTGCCT
AATGAGTGAGCTAACTCACATTAATTGCGTTGCGCTCACTGCCCGCTTTCCACCGGTGGTCTCTGGCGGC
AAGCAAGCGCTCGAAACGGTGCAGCGGCTGTTGCCGGTGCTGTGCCAGGACCATGGCGAGACGTCTAGAC
CAGCCAGGACAGAAATGCCTCGACTTCGCTGCTACCCAAGGTTGCCGGGTGACGCACACCGTGGAAACGG
ATGAAGGCACGAACCCAGTGGACATAAGCCTGTTCGGTTCGTAAGCTGTAATGCAAGTAGCGTATGCGCT
CACGCAACTGGTCCAGAACCTTGACCGAACGCAGCGGTGGTAACGGCGCAGTGGCGGTTTTCATGGCTTG
TTATGACTGTTTTTTTGGGGTACAGTCTATGCCTCGGGCATCCAAGCAGCAAGCGCGTTACGCCGTGGGT
CGATGTTTGATGTTATGGAGCAGCAACGATGTTACGCAGCAGGGCAGTCGCCCTAAAACAAAGTTAAACA
TTATGAGGGAAGCGGTGATCGCCGAAGTATCGACTCAACTATCAGAGGTAGTTGGCGTCATCGAGCGCCA
TCTCGAACCGACGTTGCTGGCCGTACATTTGTACGGCTCCGCAGTGGATGGCGGCCTGAAGCCACACAGT
GATATTGATTTGCTGGTTACGGTGACCGTAAGGCTTGATGAAACAACGCGGCGAGCTTTGATCAACGACC
TTTTGGAAACTTCGGCTTCCCCTGGAGAGAGCGAGATTCTCCGCGCTGTAGAAGTCACCATTGTTGTGCA
CGACGACATCATTCCGTGGCGTTATCCAGCTAAGCGCGAACTGCAATTTGGAGAATGGCAGCGCAATGAC
ATTCTTGCAGGTATCTTCGAGCCAGCCACGATCGACATTGATCTGGCTATCTTGCTGACAAAAGCAAGAG
AACATAGCGTTGCCTTGGTAGGTCCAGCGGCGGAGGAACTCTTTGATCCGGTTCCTGAACAGGATCTATT
TGAGGCGCTAAATGAAACCTTAACGCTATGGAACTCGCCGCCCGACTGGGCTGGCGATGAGCGAAATGTA
GTGCTTACGTTGTCCCGCATTTGGTACAGCGCAGTAACCGGCAAAATCGCGCCGAAGGATGTCGCTGCCG
ACTGGGCAATGGAGCGCCTGCCGGCCCAGTATCAGCCCGTCATACTTGAAGCTAGACAGGCTTATCTTGG
ACAAGAAGAAGATCGCTTGGCCTCGCGCGCAGATCAGTTGGAAGAATTTGTCCACTACGTGAAAGGCGAG
ATCACCAAGGTAGTCGGCAAATAACCCTCGAGCCACCCATGACCAAAATCCCTTAACGTGAGTTACGCGT
CGTTCCACTGAGCGTCAGACCCCGTAGAAAAGATCAAAGGATCTTCTTGAGATCCTTTTTTTCTGCGCGT
AATCTGCTGCTTGCAAACAAAAAAACCACCGCTACCAGCGGTGGTTTGTTTGCCGGATCAAGAGCTACCA
ACTCTTTTTCCGAAGGTAACTGGCTTCAGCAGAGCGCAGATACCAAATACTGTCCTTCTAGTGTAGCCGT
AGTTAGGCCACCACTTCAAGAACTCTGTAGCACCGCCTACATACCTCGCTCTGCTAATCCTGTTACCAGT
GGCTGCTGCCAGTGGCGATAAGTCGTGTCTTACCGGGTTGGACTCAAGACGATAGTTACCGGATAAGGCG
CAGCGGTCGGGCTGAACGGGGGGTTCGTGCACACAGCCCAGCTTGGAGCGAACGACCTACACCGAACTGA
GATACCTACAGCGTGAGCATTGAGAAAGCGCCACGCTTCCCGAAGGGAGAAAGGCGGACAGGTATCCGGT
AAGCGGCAGGGTCGGAACAGGAGAGCGCACGAGGGAGCTTCCAGGGGGAAACGCCTGGTATCTTTATAGT
CCTGTCGGGTTTCGCCACCTCTGACTTGAGCGTCGATTTTTGTGATGCTCGTCAGGGGGGCGGAGCCTAT
GGAAAAACGCCAGCAACGCGGCCTTTTTACGGTTCCTGGCCTTTTGCTGGCCTTTTGCTCACATGTTCTT
TCCTGCGTTATCCCCTGATTCTGTGGATAACCGTATTACCGCCTTTGAGTGAGCTGATACCGCTCGCCGC
AGCCGAACGACCGAGCGCAGCGAGTCAGTGAGCGAGGAAGCGGAAGAGCGCCCAATACGCAAACCGCCTC
TCCCCGCGCGTTGGCCGATTCATTAATGCAGCTGGCACGACAGGTTTCCCGACTGGAAAGCGGGCAGTGA
GCGCAACGCAATTAATACGCGTACCGCTAGCCAGGAAGAGTTTGTAGAAACGCAAAAAGGCCATCCGTCA
GGATGGCCTTCTGCTTAGTTTGATGCCTGGCAGTTTATGGCGGGCGTCCTGCCCGCCACCCTCCGGGCCG
TTGCTTCACAACGTTCAAATCCGCTCCCGGCGGATTTGTCCTACTCAGGAGAGCGTTCACCGACAAACAA
CAGATAAAACGAAAGGCCCAGTCTTCCGACTGAGCCTTTCGTTTTATTTGATGCCTGGCAGTTCCCTACT
CTCGCGTTAACGCTAGCATGGATGTTTTCCCAGTCACGACGTTGTAAAACGACGGCCAGTCTTAAG
