>Addgene plasmid #63293 | pFusX2-11 | addgene partial sequence | sequence record 111154 | pCR8_R1 5'-cgaaccgaacaggcttatgt-3'
CGTCACCCGGCAACCTTGGGTAGCAGCGAAGTCGAGGCATTTCTGTCCTGGCTGGTCTAGACGTCTCGCC
ATGGTCCTGGCACAGCACCGGCAACAGCCGCTGCACCGTTTCGAGCGCTTGCTTGCCGCCATTGTTGCTG
GCGATAGCCACCACTTGGTCCGGGGTCAGGCCATGGTCCTGGCACAGCACCGGCAACAGCCGCTGCACCG
TTTCGAGCGCTTGCTTGCCGCCATTGTTGCTGGCGATAGCCACCACTTGGTCCGGGGTCAGGCCATGGTC
CTGGCACAGCACCGGCAACAGCCGCTGCACCGTTTCGAGCGCTTGCTTGCCGCCAATGTTGCTGGCGATA
GCCACCACTTGGTCCGGGGTCAGGGAGACGCTTAAGACTGGCCGTCGTTTTACAACGTCGTGACTGGGAA
AACATCCATGCTAGCGTTAACGCGAGAGTAGGGAACTGCCAGGCATCAAATAAAACGAAAGGCTCAGTCG
GAAGACTGGGCCTTTCGTTTTATCTGTTGTTTGTCGGTGAACGCTCTCCTGAGTAGGACAAATCCGCCGG
GAGCGGATTTGAACGTTGTGAAGCAACGGCCCGGAAGGGTGGCG
