[The description below was written by a language model from this plasmid's Addgene catalogue record.]
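Description:
pFusX2-11 is a bacterial library plasmid from the FusX system, a one-step method for assembling TALE (transcription activator-like effector) repeat arrays used to build TALENs and related DNA-targeting proteins. It is built on the FusX2 backbone (about 3 kb without the insert), is maintained at high copy number in standard E. coli cloning strains, and is selected with spectinomycin. The record does not name the origin of replication or provide a feature map, so the details of the backbone beyond the resistance marker are not stated. The listed sequencing primers are pCR8-type primers, indicating that the regions flanking the insert match that vector family.

The payload is a synthetic, pre-assembled trimer of TALE repeats carrying the repeat-variable diresidues (RVDs) NI, NN and NN. Under the standard TALE code, NI recognises adenine and NN recognises guanine, which agrees with the alternative name X2_AGG. This trimer is designated to fill RVD positions 4 to 6 of the final array. It was inserted through BsaI sites that were destroyed during cloning, consistent with Golden Gate-style construction using a type IIS enzyme.

In use, the plasmid is one member of a position-specific library. A user picks the trimer plasmid matching the desired three-base stretch at each position of the target sequence and combines those modules to generate a full-length TALE binding domain in a single reaction. It is therefore an assembly intermediate, not an expression vector, and the record lists no promoter, tag or reporter for expression in a target organism.
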