Addgene plasmid #63293: pFusX2-11
Purpose: Encodes RVD positions 4-6 in TALEN assembly
Depositing lab: Stephen Ekker. Depositing organization: Mayo Foundation for Medical Education and Research. Publication: FusX: A rapid one-step TALE assembly system for genome science. Ma AC, McNulty MS, Tanya PL, Jarryd CM, Martinez-Galvez G, Argue DP, Lee HB, Urban MD, Bullard CE, Blackburn PR, Man TK, Clark KJ, Ekker SC. Hum Gene Ther. 2016 Jun;27(6):451-63. doi: 10.1089/hum.2015.172 PubMed 26854857.
Backbone
  Vector backbone: FusX2
  Backbone size w/o insert (bp): 3006
  Vector type: TALEN
Growth in bacteria
  Bacterial resistance: Spectinomycin, 50 μg/mL
  Growth temperature: 37°C
  Growth strain: DH5alpha
  Copy number: High Copy
Gene/Insert
  Gene/Insert name: NI NN NN (alt name: X2_AGG)
  Species: Synthetic
  Mutation: none
  Cloning method: Restriction Enzyme; 5′ cloning site BsaI (destroyed during cloning); 3′ cloning site BsaI (destroyed during cloning)
  Sequencing primers: 5′ pCR8_F1; 3′ pCR8_R1
Terms and licenses: Academic/Nonprofit Terms; Industry Terms: Not Available to Industry
How to cite: pFusX2-11 was a gift from Stephen Ekker (Addgene plasmid # 63293 ; http://n2t.net/addgene:63293 ; RRID:Addgene_63293)
